Addgene plasmid #127406: FLAG-MBP1-E322TAG-K305H-E309H-W340A.pcDNA3-k
Purpose: Expresses MBP in mammalian cells. Amber codon at AA# 322 as a noncanonical amino acid incorporation site
Depositing lab: Sharona Gordon. Depositing organization: University of Washington. Publication: Visualizing conformational dynamics of proteins in solution and at the cell membrane. Gordon SE, Munari M, Zagotta WN. Elife. 2018 Jun 20;7. pii: 37248. doi: 10.7554/eLife.37248. 37248 PubMed 29923827.
Backbone
  Vector backbone: pcDNA3
  Backbone manufacturer: Invitrogen
  Backbone size w/o insert (bp): 5370
  Total vector size (bp): 6651
  Modifications to backbone: Addition of Kozak Sequence
  Vector type: Mammalian Expression
  Selectable markers: Neomycin (select with G418)
Growth in bacteria
  Bacterial resistance: Ampicillin, 100 μg/mL
  Growth temperature: 37°C
  Growth strain: DH5alpha
  Copy number: High Copy
Gene/Insert
  Gene/Insert name: Maltose Binding Protein (alt name: MBP)
  Insert size (bp): 1281
  Mutation: Amino acid mutations: E322 to Amber codon, K305H, E309H and W340A
  Promoter: CMV
  Tag / fusion protein: FLAG (N terminal on insert)
  Cloning method: Restriction Enzyme; 5′ cloning site Hind III (not destroyed); 3′ cloning site Not I (not destroyed)
  Sequencing primers: 5′ TAATACGACTCACTATAGGG; 3′ GACAGTGGGAGTGGCACCTT
Resource information
  A portion of this plasmid was derived from a plasmid made by: The amino acid sequence of MBP was based on the pMAL-c5x vector (New England Biolabs) and was codon optimized for mammalian cell expression.
Terms and licenses: Academic/Nonprofit Terms; Industry Terms: Not Available to Industry
Depositor comments: W340A was introduced to reduce the affinity of MBP for endogenous ligands.
How to cite: FLAG-MBP1-E322TAG-K305H-E309H-W340A.pcDNA3-k was a gift from Sharona Gordon (Addgene plasmid # 127406 ; http://n2t.net/addgene:127406 ; RRID:Addgene_127406)
