[The description below was written by a language model from this plasmid's Addgene catalogue record and pLannotate feature annotations shown in this document.]
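Description:
FLAG-MBP1-E322TAG-K305H-E309H-W340A.pcDNA3-k is a mammalian expression plasmid of about 6.65 kb built on the pcDNA3 backbone, modified by the addition of a Kozak sequence. It is propagated in E. coli as a high-copy plasmid through a ColE1/pUC-type origin with ampicillin selection (AmpR under its own promoter), and it also carries an f1 origin. For selection in mammalian cells, an SV40 early promoter drives the neomycin phosphotransferase gene, followed by an SV40 polyadenylation signal, conferring G418 resistance. The annotation also flags short fragments such as a ble piece, lac promoter/operator remnants and a small HIV-1 LTR-like match, which look like backbone remnants or annotation hits rather than functional parts.

The payload is a roughly 1.3 kb insert cloned between HindIII and NotI. It encodes E. coli maltose binding protein (malE) with an N-terminal FLAG tag. The amino acid sequence is based on that in pMAL-c5x and is codon optimized for mammalian cells. Expression is driven by the CMV immediate early enhancer and promoter and terminated by the bGH poly(A) signal. Flanking T7 and SP6 promoters are standard pcDNA3 features that can support in vitro transcription or serve as sequencing primer sites. Codon 322 is replaced by an amber (TAG) stop, which serves as the site for incorporating a noncanonical amino acid. Full-length protein therefore depends on amber suppression machinery, generally an orthogonal tRNA/synthetase pair, which is not encoded on this plasmid. K305H and E309H introduce a pair of histidines whose purpose the record does not state. W340A was added to reduce MBP's affinity for endogenous ligands. The associated work concerns visualizing protein conformational dynamics in solution and at the cell membrane.
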