Features (pLannotate 1.2.2; 21 found; start..end, strand, type, name):
     74..453     +  enhancer       CMV enhancer: human cytomegalovirus immediate early enhancer
    454..657     +  promoter       CMV promoter: human cytomegalovirus (CMV) immediate early promoter
    653..686     +  LTR            5' LTR (truncated) (fragment): truncated 5' long terminal repeat (LTR) from HIV-1
    702..720     +  promoter       T7 promoter: promoter for bacteriophage T7 RNA polymerase
    856..2004    +  CDS            malE: MALE_ECO57 - Experimental evidence at protein level: Swiss-Prot protein existence level 1. Part of the ABC transporter complex MalEFGK involved in maltose/maltodextrin import. Binds maltose and higher maltodextrins. From Escherichia coli O157:H7.
   2042..2060    -  promoter       SP6 promoter: promoter for bacteriophage SP6 RNA polymerase
   2086..2310    +  polyA_signal   bGH poly(A) signal: bovine growth hormone polyadenylation signal
   2314..2335    +  promoter       SV40 promoter (fragment): SV40 enhancer and early promoter
   2356..2784    +  rep_origin     f1 ori (sequence partly withheld): f1 bacteriophage origin of replication; arrow indicates direction of (+) strand synthesis
   2798..3127    +  promoter       SV40 promoter: SV40 enhancer and early promoter
   3194..3985    +  CDS            neo: KKA2_KLEPN - Also known as kan, nptII. Experimental evidence at protein level: Swiss-Prot protein existence level 1. Resistance to kanamycin, neomycin, paromomycin, ribostamycin, butirosin and gentamicin B. From Klebsiella pneumoniae.
   4009..4167    +  CDS            ble (fragment): BLE_KLEPN - Experimental evidence at protein level: Swiss-Prot protein existence level 1. Binding protein with a strong affinity to the bleomycin family of antibiotics. Binds to CL990; an antimitotic-antibiotic compound. From Klebsiella pneumoniae.
   4162..4283    +  polyA_signal   SV40 poly(A) signal: SV40 polyadenylation signal
   4356..4372    -  protein_bind   lac operator: The lac repressor binds to the lac operator to inhibit transcription in E. coli. This inhibition can be relieved by adding lactose or isopropyl-β-D-thiogalactopyranoside (IPTG). lac repressor encoded by lacI
   4380..4410    -  promoter       lac promoter: promoter for the E. coli lac operon
   4425..4446    -  protein_bind   CAP binding site: CAP binding activates transcription in the presence of cAMP. E. coli catabolite activator protein
   4459..4551    -  CDS            lacI (fragment): lac repressor; lacI; The lac repressor binds to the lac operator to inhibit transcription in E. coli. This inhibition can be relieved by adding lactose or isopropyl-β-D-thiogalactopyranoside (IPTG).
   4734..5322    -  rep_origin     ori: high-copy-number ColE1/pMB1/pBR322/pUC origin of replication
   5493..6353    -  CDS            AmpR: β-lactamase; bla; confers resistance to ampicillin, carbenicillin, and related antibiotics
   6354..6458    -  promoter       AmpR promoter: bla
   6517..6569    -  misc_feature   bom (fragment): basis of mobility region from pBR322
>Addgene plasmid #127406 | FLAG-MBP1-E322TAG-K305H-E309H-W340A.pcDNA3-k | addgene full sequence | sequence record 247969 | Addgene NGS Result
AATTGCATGAAGAATCTGCTTAGGGTTAGGCGTTTTGCGCTGCTTCGCGATGTACGGGCCAGATATACGC
GTTGACATTGATTATTGACTAGTTATTAATAGTAATCAATTACGGGGTCATTAGTTCATAGCCCATATAT
GGAGTTCCGCGTTACATAACTTACGGTAAATGGCCCGCCTGGCTGACCGCCCAACGACCCCCGCCCATTG
ACGTCAATAATGACGTATGTTCCCATAGTAACGCCAATAGGGACTTTCCATTGACGTCAATGGGTGGAGT
ATTTACGGTAAACTGCCCACTTGGCAGTACATCAAGTGTATCATATGCCAAGTACGCCCCCTATTGACGT
CAATGACGGTAAATGGCCCGCCTGGCATTATGCCCAGTACATGACCTTATGGGACTTTCCTACTTGGCAG
TACATCTACGTATTAGTCATCGCTATTACCATGGTGATGCGGTTTTGGCAGTACATCAATGGGCGTGGAT
AGCGGTTTGACTCACGGGGATTTCCAAGTCTCCACCCCATTGACGTCAATGGGAGTTTGTTTTGGCACCA
AAATCAACGGGACTTTCCAAAATGTCGTAACAACTCCGCCCCATTGACGCAAATGGGCGGTAGGCGTGTA
CGGTGGGAGGTCTATATAAGCAGAGCTCTCTGGCTAACTAGAGAACCCACTGCTTACTGGCTTATCGAAA
TTAATACGACTCACTATAGGGAGACCCAAGCTTGATAGCGCACTCAGGCTCACTAGTAACGGCCGCCAGT
GTGCTGGAAAGCAGCTCCAAGGCACTTGCTCCATTTGGGGTGTGCCTGCACCTAGCTGGTTGCAAATTGG
GCCACAGAGGATCTGGCCACCGCCACCATGGACTACAAGGACGATGATGACAAGAAGATCGAGGAGGGGA
AGCTGGTCATCTGGATCAACGGCGACAAGGGCTACAACGGGCTTGCTGAGGTCGGAAAGAAGTTCGAGAA
GGACACCGGAATCAAGGTCACCGTGGAGCACCCTGATAAGCTGGAGGAGAAGTTCCCACAGGTGGCAGCT
ACCGGAGACGGACCTGATATCATCTTCTGGGCACACGACAGATTCGGAGGCTACGCTCAGTCCGGCCTTC
TTGCTGAAATCACTCCTGACAAGGCATTCCAGGACAAGCTGTACCCTTTCACCTGGGACGCAGTCAGGTA
CAACGGCAAGTTGATCGCTTACCCTATCGCCGTGGAGGCTTTGTCCTTGATCTACAACAAAGACCTCCTG
CCTAACCCCCCAAAAACCTGGGAGGAGATCCCCGCTCTGGACAAGGAGCTGAAGGCCAAGGGAAAGTCTG
CCCTGATGTTCAACCTGCAGGAGCCATACTTTACCTGGCCACTGATCGCTGCCGATGGGGGGTACGCTTT
TAAGTACGAGAACGGCAAATACGACATTAAGGACGTGGGCGTGGACAACGCCGGCGCCAAAGCCGGGTTG
ACTTTCCTGGTGGATCTGATTAAGAACAAGCATATGAACGCCGATACCGATTACTCCATTGCCGAGGCCG
CCTTTAACAAGGGCGAGACAGCCATGACAATTAACGGGCCCTGGGCCTGGTCAAACATCGATACAAGCAA
GGTGAACTACGGGGTCACAGTCCTGCCCACATTTAAGGGGCAGCCCAGCAAACCCTTTGTGGGGGTGCTG
AGCGCAGGGATTAACGCCGCCAGTCCAAATAAGGAGCTCGCCAAGGAATTTCTCGAAAACTACCTCCTCA
CAGATGAGGGGCTCGAGGCCGTGAACAAGGATAAGCCCCTCGGCGCCGTCGCCCTCCACAGCTATGAACA
CGAGCTGGTGAAGGATCCAAGGATTGCCGCCACTATGTAGAACGCCCAGAAGGGGGAAATTATGCCCAAC
ATTCCCCAGATGTCCGCCTTTGCGTATGCCGTGCGGACTGCCGTGATTAATGCCGCCAGCGGCCGGCAAA
CTGTCGATGAGGCCCTGAAAGATGCCCAGACACGCATTACAAAATGAGCGGCCGCTCGAGCATGCATCTA
GAGGGCCCTATTCTATAGTGTCACCTAAATGCTAGAGCTCGCTGATCAGCCTCGACTGTGCCTTCTAGTT
GCCAGCCATCTGTTGTTTGCCCCTCCCCCGTGCCTTCCTTGACCCTGGAAGGTGCCACTCCCACTGTCCT
TTCCTAATAAAATGAGGAAATTGCATCGCATTGTCTGAGTAGGTGTCATTCTATTCTGGGGGGTGGGGTG
GGGCAGGACAGCAAGGGGGAGGATTGGGAAGACAATAGCAGGCATGCTGGGGATGCGGTGGGCTCTATGG
CTTCTGAGGCGGAAAGAACCAGCTGGGGCTCTAGGGGGTATCCCC
[124 nt withheld, positions 2356-2479]
C
[91 nt withheld, positions 2481-2571]
A
[49 nt withheld, positions 2573-2621]
CCTTTGACGTTGGAGTCCACGTTCTTT
[37 nt withheld, positions 2649-2685]
ACCCTATCTCGGTCTATTCTTTTGATTTATAAGGGATTTTGCCGATTTCGGCCTATTGGTTAAAAAATGA
GCTGATTTAACAAAAATTTAACGCGAATTAATTCTGTGGAATGTGTGTCAGTTAGGGTGTGGAAAGTCCC
CAGGCTCCCCAGCAGGCAGAAGTATGCAAAGCATGCATCTCAATTAGTCAGCAACCAGGTGTGGAAAGTC
CCCAGGCTCCCCAGCAGGCAGAAGTATGCAAAGCATGCATCTCAATTAGTCAGCAACCATAGTCCCGCCC
CTAACTCCGCCCATCCCGCCCCTAACTCCGCCCAGTTCCGCCCATTCTCCGCCCCATGGCTGACTAATTT
TTTTTATTTATGCAGAGGCCGAGGCCGCCTCTGCCTCTGAGCTATTCCAGAAGTAGTGAGGAGGCTTTTT
TGGAGGCCTAGGCTTTTGCAAAAAGCTCCCGGGAGCTTGTATATCCATTTTCGGATCTGATCAAGAGACA
GGATGAGGATCGTTTCGCATGATTGAACAAGATGGATTGCACGCAGGTTCTCCGGCCGCTTGGGTGGAGA
GGCTATTCGGCTATGACTGGGCACAACAGACAATCGGCTGCTCTGATGCCGCCGTGTTCCGGCTGTCAGC
GCAGGGGCGCCCGGTTCTTTTTGTCAAGACCGACCTGTCCGGTGCCCTGAATGAACTGCAGGACGAGGCA
GCGCGGCTATCGTGGCTGGCCACGACGGGCGTTCCTTGCGCAGCTGTGCTCGACGTTGTCACTGAAGCGG
GAAGGGACTGGCTGCTATTGGGCGAAGTGCCGGGGCAGGATCTCCTGTCATCTCACCTTGCTCCTGCCGA
GAAAGTATCCATCATGGCTGATGCAATGCGGCGGCTGCATACGCTTGATCCGGCTACCTGCCCATTCGAC
CACCAAGCGAAACATCGCATCGAGCGAGCACGTACTCGGATGGAAGCCGGTCTTGTCGATCAGGATGATC
TGGACGAAGAGCATCAGGGGCTCGCGCCAGCCGAACTGTTCGCCAGGCTCAAGGCGCGCATGCCCGACGG
CGAGGATCTCGTCGTGACCCATGGCGATGCCTGCTTGCCGAATATCATGGTGGAAAATGGCCGCTTTTCT
GGATTCATCGACTGTGGCCGGCTGGGTGTGGCGGACCGCTATCAGGACATAGCGTTGGCTACCCGTGATA
TTGCTGAAGAGCTTGGCGGCGAATGGGCTGACCGCTTCCTCGTGCTTTACGGTATCGCCGCTCCCGATTC
GCAGCGCATCGCCTTCTATCGCCTTCTTGACGAGTTCTTCTGAGCGGGACTCTGGGGTTCGAAATGACCG
ACCAAGCGACGCCCAACCTGCCATCACGAGATTTCGATTCCACCGCCGCCTTCTATGAAAGGTTGGGCTT
CGGAATCGTTTTCCGGGACGCCGGCTGGATGATCCTCCAGCGCGGGGATCTCATGCTGGAGTTCTTCGCC
CACCCCAACTTGTTTATTGCAGCTTATAATGGTTACAAATAAAGCAATAGCATCACAAATTTCACAAATA
AAGCATTTTTTTCACTGCATTCTAGTTGTGGTTTGTCCAAACTCATCAATGTATCTTATCATGTCTGTAT
ACCGTCGACCTCTAGCTAGAGCTTGGCGTAATCATGGTCATAGCTGTTTCCTGTGTGAAATTGTTATCCG
CTCACAATTCCACACAACATACGAGCCGGAAGCATAAAGTGTAAAGCCTGGGGTGCCTAATGAGTGAGCT
AACTCACATTAATTGCGTTGCGCTCACTGCCCGCTTTCCAGTCGGGAAACCTGTCGTGCCAGCTGCATTA
ATGAATCGGCCAACGCGCGGGGAGAGGCGGTTTGCGTATTGGGCGCTCTTCCGCTTCCTCGCTCACTGAC
TCGCTGCGCTCGGTCGTTCGGCTGCGGCGAGCGGTATCAGCTCACTCAAAGGCGGTAATACGGTTATCCA
CAGAATCAGGGGATAACGCAGGAAAGAACATGTGAGCAAAAGGCCAGCAAAAGGCCAGGAACCGTAAAAA
GGCCGCGTTGCTGGCGTTTTTCCATAGGCTCCGCCCCCCTGACGAGCATCACAAAAATCGACGCTCAAGT
CAGAGGTGGCGAAACCCGACAGGACTATAAAGATACCAGGCGTTTCCCCCTGGAAGCTCCCTCGTGCGCT
CTCCTGTTCCGACCCTGCCGCTTACCGGATACCTGTCCGCCTTTCTCCCTTCGGGAAGCGTGGCGCTTTC
TCATAGCTCACGCTGTAGGTATCTCAGTTCGGTGTAGGTCGTTCGCTCCAAGCTGGGCTGTGTGCACGAA
CCCCCCGTTCAGCCCGACCGCTGCGCCTTATCCGGTAACTATCGTCTTGAGTCCAACCCGGTAAGACACG
ACTTATCGCCACTGGCAGCAGCCACTGGTAACAGGATTAGCAGAGCGAGGTATGTAGGCGGTGCTACAGA
GTTCTTGAAGTGGTGGCCTAACTACGGCTACACTAGAAGAACAGTATTTGGTATCTGCGCTCTGCTGAAG
CCAGTTACCTTCGGAAAAAGAGTTGGTAGCTCTTGATCCGGCAAACAAACCACCGCTGGTAGCGGTGGTT
TTTTTGTTTGCAAGCAGCAGATTACGCGCAGAAAAAAAGGATCTCAAGAAGATCCTTTGATCTTTTCTAC
GGGGTCTGACGCTCAGTGGAACGAAAACTCACGTTAAGGGATTTTGGTCATGAGATTATCAAAAAGGATC
TTCACCTAGATCCTTTTAAATTAAAAATGAAGTTTTAAATCAATCTAAAGTATATATGAGTAAACTTGGT
CTGACAGTTACCAATGCTTAATCAGTGAGGCACCTATCTCAGCGATCTGTCTATTTCGTTCATCCATAGT
TGCCTGACTCCCCGTCGTGTAGATAACTACGATACGGGAGGGCTTACCATCTGGCCCCAGTGCTGCAATG
ATACCGCGAGACCCACGCTCACCGGCTCCAGATTTATCAGCAATAAACCAGCCAGCCGGAAGGGCCGAGC
GCAGAAGTGGTCCTGCAACTTTATCCGCCTCCATCCAGTCTATTAATTGTTGCCGGGAAGCTAGAGTAAG
TAGTTCGCCAGTTAATAGTTTGCGCAACGTTGTTGCCATTGCTACAGGCATCGTGGTGTCACGCTCGTCG
TTTGGTATGGCTTCATTCAGCTCCGGTTCCCAACGATCAAGGCGAGTTACATGATCCCCCATGTTGTGCA
AAAAAGCGGTTAGCTCCTTCGGTCCTCCGATCGTTGTCAGAAGTAAGTTGGCCGCAGTGTTATCACTCAT
GGTTATGGCAGCACTGCATAATTCTCTTACTGTCATGCCATCCGTAAGATGCTTTTCTGTGACTGGTGAG
TACTCAACCAAGTCATTCTGAGAATAGTGTATGCGGCGACCGAGTTGCTCTTGCCCGGCGTCAATACGGG
ATAATACCGCGCCACATAGCAGAACTTTAAAAGTGCTCATCATTGGAAAACGTTCTTCGGGGCGAAAACT
CTCAAGGATCTTACCGCTGTTGAGATCCAGTTCGATGTAACCCACTCGTGCACCCAACTGATCTTCAGCA
TCTTTTACTTTCACCAGCGTTTCTGGGTGAGCAAAAACAGGAAGGCAAAATGCCGCAAAAAAGGGAATAA
GGGCGACACGGAAATGTTGAATACTCATACTCTTCCTTTTTCAATATTATTGAAGCATTTATCAGGGTTA
TTGTCTCATGAGCGGATACATATTTGAATGTATTTAGAAAAATAAACAAATAGGGGTTCCGCGCACATTT
CCCCGAAAAGTGCCACCTGACGTCGACGGATCGGGAGATCTCCCGATCCCCTATGGTGCACTCTCAGTAC
AATCTGCTCTGATGCCGCATAGTTAAGCCAGTATCTGCTCCCTGCTTGTGTGTTGGAGGTCGCTGAGTAG
TGCGCGAGCAAAATTTAAGCTACAACAAGGCAAGGCTTGACCGAC
